>Addgene plasmid #121815 | JI601: pMAGIC (L1-R5) hU6::SaCas9 gRNA scaffold; RIP | addgene full sequence | sequence record 237362 | Addgene NGS Result
CTTTCCTGCGTTATCCCCTGATTCTGTGGATAACCGTATTACCGCCTTTGAGTGAGCTGATACCGCTCGC
CGCAGCCGAACGACCGAGCGCAGCGAGTCAGTGAGCGAGGAAGCGGAAGAGCGCCCAATACGCAAACCGC
CTCTCCCCGCGCGTTGGCCGATTCATTAATGCAGCTGGCACGACAGGTTTCCCGACTGGAAAGCGGGCAG
TGAGCGCAACGCAATTAATACGCGTACCGCTAGCCAGGAAGAGTTTGTAGAAACGCAAAAAGGCCATCCG
TCAGGATGGCCTTCTGCTTAGTTTGATGCCTGGCAGTTTATGGCGGGCGTCCTGCCCGCCACCCTCCGGG
CCGTTGCTTCACAACGTTCAAATCCGCTCCCGGCGGATTTGTCCTACTCAGGAGAGCGTTCACCGACAAA
CAACAGATAAAACGAAAGGCCCAGTCTTCCGACTGAGCCTTTCGTTTTATTTGATGCCTGGCAGTTCCCT
ACTCTCGCGTTAACGCTAGCATGGATGTTTTCCCAGTCACGACGTTGTAAAACGACGGCCAGTCTTAAGC
TCGGGCCCCAAATAATGATTTTATTTTGACTGATAGTGACCTGTTCGTTGCAACAAATTGATGAGCAATG
CTTTTTTATAATGCCAACTTTGTACAAAAAAGCAGGCTTATGGTACCTGAGGGCCTATTTCCCATGATTC
CTTCATATTTGCATATACGATACAAGGCTGTTAGAGAGATAATTGGAATTAATTTGACTGTAAACACAAA
GATATTAGTACAAAATACGTGACGTAGAAAGTAATAATTTCTTGGGTAGTTTGCAGTTTTAAAATTATGT
TTTAAAATGGACTATCATATGCTTACCGTAACTTGAAAGTATTTCGATTTCTTGGCTTTATATATCTTGT
GGAAAGGACGAAACACCGGAGACCACGGCAGGTCTCAGTTTAAGTACTCTGTGCTGGAAACAGCACAGAA
TCTACTAAACAAGGCAAAATGCCGTGTTTATCTCGTCAACTTGTTGGCGAGATTTTTGCGGCCGCTGTAC
ATACGACTCTAGAAAGACTGAGCTAAGAATCCAGCTATCAATAGAAACTATGAAACAGTTCCAGGGACAA
AGATACCAGGTCCCCAACAACTGCAACTTTCTGGGAAATGAGGTGGAAAATGCTCAGCCAAGGAAAAAGA
GGGCCTTACCCTCTCTGGGACAATGATTGTGCTGTGAACTGCTTCATCAGGCCATCTGGCCCCTTGTTAA
TAATCTAATTACCCTAGGTCTAAGTAGAGTTGTTGACGTCCAATGAGCGCTTTCTGCAGACTTAGCACTA
GGCAAGTGTTTGGAAATTACAGCTTCAGCCCCTCTCGCCATCTGCCTACCTACCCCTCCTAGAGCCCTTA
ATGGGCCAAACGGCAAAGTCCAGGGGGCAGAGAGGAGGTGCTTTGGACTATAAAGCTAGTGGGGACCCAG
TAACTCCCAACCCTAAGTGACCAGCTACGAATTCCACAACTTTGTATACAAAAGTTGAACGAGAAACGTA
AAATGATATAAATATCAATATATTAAATTAGATTTTGCATAAAAAACAGACTACATAATACTGTAAAACA
CAACATATCCAGTCACTATGAATCAACTACTTAGATGGTATTAGTGACCTGTACTGCAGGGCGGCCGCGA
TATCCCCTATAGTGAGTCGTATTACATGGTCATAGCTGTTTCCTGGCAGCTCTGGCCCGTGTCTCAAAAT
CTCTGATGTTACATTGCACAAGATAAAAATATATCATCATGAACAATAAAACTGTCTGCTTACATAAACA
GTAATACAAGGGGTGTTATGAGCCATATTCAACGGGAAACGTCGAGGCCGCGATTAAATTCCAACATGGA
TGCTGATTTATATGGGTATAAATGGGCTCGCGATAATGTCGGGCAATCAGGTGCGACAATCTATCGCTTG
TATGGGAAGCCCGATGCGCCAGAGTTGTTTCTGAAACATGGCAAAGGTAGCGTTGCCAATGATGTTACAG
ATGAGATGGTCAGACTAAACTGGCTGACGGAATTTATGCCTCTTCCGACCATCAAGCATTTTATCCGTAC
TCCTGATGATGCATGGTTACTCACCACTGCGATCCCCGGAAAAACAGCATTCCAGGTATTAGAAGAATAT
CCTGATTCAGGTGAAAATATTGTTGATGCGCTGGCAGTGTTCCTGCGCCGGTTGCATTCGATTCCTGTTT
GTAATTGTCCTTTTAACAGCGATCGCGTATTTCGTCTCGCTCAGGCGCAATCACGAATGAATAACGGTTT
GGTTGATGCGAGTGATTTTGATGACGAGCGTAATGGCTGGCCTGTTGAACAAGTCTGGAAAGAAATGCAT
AAACTTTTGCCATTCTCACCGGATTCAGTCGTCACTCATGGTGATTTCTCACTTGATAACCTTATTTTTG
ACGAGGGGAAATTAATAGGTTGTATTGATGTTGGACGAGTCGGAATCGCAGACCGATACCAGGATCTTGC
CATCCTATGGAACTGCCTCGGTGAGTTTTCTCCTTCATTACAGAAACGGCTTTTTCAAAAATATGGTATT
GATAATCCTGATATGAATAAATTGCAGTTTCATTTGATGCTCGATGAGTTTTTCTAATCAGAATTGGTTA
ATTGGTTGTAACACTGGCAGAGCATTACGCTGACTTGACGGGACGGCGCAAGCTCATGACCAAAATCCCT
TAACGTGAGTTACGCGTCGTTCCACTGAGCGTCAGACCCCGTAGAAAAGATCAAAGGATCTTCTTGAGAT
CCTTTTTTTCTGCGCGTAATCTGCTGCTTGCAAACAAAAAAACCACCGCTACCAGCGGTGGTTTGTTTGC
CGGATCAAGAGCTACCAACTCTTTTTCCGAAGGTAACTGGCTTCAGCAGAGCGCAGATACCAAATACTGT
TCTTCTAGTGTAGCCGTAGTTAGGCCACCACTTCAAGAACTCTGTAGCACCGCCTACATACCTCGCTCTG
CTAATCCTGTTACCAGTGGCTGCTGCCAGTGGCGATAAGTCGTGTCTTACCGGGTTGGACTCAAGACGAT
AGTTACCGGATAAGGCGCAGCGGTCGGGCTGAACGGGGGGTTCGTGCACACAGCCCAGCTTGGAGCGAAC
GACCTACACCGAACTGAGATACCTACAGCGTGAGCTATGAGAAAGCGCCACGCTTCCCGAAGGGAGAAAG
GCGGACAGGTATCCGGTAAGCGGCAGGGTCGGAACAGGAGAGCGCACGAGGGAGCTTCCAGGGGGAAACG
CCTGGTATCTTTATAGTCCTGTCGGGTTTCGCCACCTCTGACTTGAGCGTCGATTTTTGTGATGCTCGTC
AGGGGGGCGGAGCCTATGGAAAAACGCCAGCAACGCGGCCTTTTTACGGTTCCTGGCCTTTTGCTGGCCT
TTTGCTCACATGTT
Features (pLannotate 1.2.2; 11 found; start..end, strand, type, name):
    121..213     +  CDS            lacI (fragment): lac repressor; lacI; The lac repressor binds to the lac operator to inhibit transcription in E. coli. This inhibition can be relieved by adding lactose or isopropyl-β-D-thiogalactopyranoside (IPTG).
    268..295     -  terminator     rrnB T2 terminator: transcription terminator T2 from the E. coli rrnB gene
    427..470     +  terminator     rrnB T1 terminator: Escherichia coli rrnB; transcription terminator T1 from the E. coli rrnB gene
    517..553     -  CDS            lacZα (fragment): LacZα fragment of β-galactosidase; lacZ fragment
    569..668     +  protein_bind   attL1: mutant version of attL; recombination site for the Gateway® LR reaction LR Clonase™
    679..919     +  promoter       U6 promoter: RNA polymerase III promoter for human U6 snRNA
    975..1032    +  misc_RNA       Sa gRNA scaffold (fragment): guide RNA scaffold for the Staphylococcus aureus CRISPR/Cas9 system
   1507..1630    +  protein_bind   attR5: mutant version of attR; recombination site for the Gateway® LR reaction LR Clonase™
   1686..1704    -  promoter       T7 promoter: promoter for bacteriophage T7 RNA polymerase
   1838..2647    +  CDS            KanR: aminoglycoside phosphotransferase; aph(3')-Ia; confers resistance to kanamycin in bacteria or G418 (Geneticin®) in eukaryotes
   2794..3382    +  rep_origin     ori: high-copy-number ColE1/pMB1/pBR322/pUC origin of replication
