[The description below was written by a language model from this plasmid's Addgene catalogue record and pLannotate feature annotations shown in this document.]
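Description:
JI601: pMAGIC (L1-R5) hU6::SaCas9 gRNA scaffold; RIP is a Gateway entry plasmid from the pMAGIC modular cloning system, built on the Invitrogen pDONR221 P1-P5r backbone. It is a small (about 3.4 kb) bacterial cloning vector that is propagated in E. coli through a high-copy ColE1/pUC-type origin and selected with kanamycin via the KanR aminoglycoside phosphotransferase gene. rrnB T1 and T2 terminators lie upstream of the cassette, where they insulate it from read-through transcription. The short lacI and lacZα fragments and the T7 promoter annotated nearby appear to be backbone remnants with no stated role in the design.

The 838 bp synthetic insert sits between attL1 and attR5 recombination sites, which define this plasmid as the first-position module in a four-component MultiSite Gateway Pro LR assembly. It carries a human U6 RNA polymerase III promoter followed by an empty guide RNA scaffold for Staphylococcus aureus Cas9. No targeting sequence is present, and a protospacer is added by ligating annealed oligonucleotides into the BsaI-digested plasmid. Downstream of the scaffold is an element the record calls RIP. The abbreviation is not expanded in the record, and the automated annotation leaves the region between the scaffold and attR5 unlabelled. It probably denotes a rat insulin promoter positioned to drive the coding module placed next in the assembly, but this is an inference.

The plasmid is catalogued as an empty backbone. It is intended for combining a custom SaCas9 guide expression unit with other pMAGIC entry modules in a destination vector, within a platform described for transgene expression and dCas9-based epigenome editing.
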