Addgene plasmid #121815: JI601: pMAGIC (L1-R5) hU6::SaCas9 gRNA scaffold; RIP
Purpose: (Empty Backbone) pMAGIC L1-R5 entry plasmid, contains empty human U6-driven SaCas9 gRNA scaffold and RIP for 4-component MultiSite Gateway Pro assembly. Protospacer motif can be inserted after BsaI digestion.
Depositing lab: Christopher Newgard. Depositing organization: Duke University. Publication: Creation of versatile cloning platforms for transgene expression and dCas9-based epigenome editing. Haldeman JM, Conway AE, Arlotto ME, Slentz DH, Muoio DM, Becker TC, Newgard CB. Nucleic Acids Res. 2018 Dec 27. pii: 5264291. doi: 10.1093/nar/gky1286. PubMed 30590691.
Backbone
  Vector backbone: pDONR221 P1-P5r
  Backbone manufacturer: Invitrogen
  Backbone size (bp): 2606
  Vector type: Synthetic Biology ; pMAGIC Gateway Entry Plasmid
Growth in bacteria
  Bacterial resistance: Kanamycin, 50 μg/mL
  Growth temperature: 37°C
  Growth strain: DH5alpha
  Copy number: High Copy
Gene/Insert
  Gene/Insert name: hU6::SaCas9 gRNA scaffold + RIP
  Species: Synthetic
  Insert size (bp): 838
  Cloning method: Gateway Cloning
  Sequencing primers: 5′ M13F; 3′ M13R
Terms and licenses: Academic/Nonprofit Terms; Industry Terms: Not Available to Industry
Depositor comments: Annealed oligonucleotides containing the protospacer motif can be ligated into BsaI digested plasmid. SaCas9 gRNA scaffold derived from PMID: 26721686
How to cite: JI601: pMAGIC (L1-R5) hU6::SaCas9 gRNA scaffold; RIP was a gift from Christopher Newgard (Addgene plasmid # 121815 ; http://n2t.net/addgene:121815 ; RRID:Addgene_121815)
